>Addgene plasmid #159575 | R702-X80-635: His6-tev-Hs.NF1opt (1-2818) isoform 2 | addgene full sequence | sequence record 313260 | Addgene NGS Result
ATCATGGAGATAATTAAAATGATAACCATCTCGCAAATAAATAAGTATTTTACTGTTTTCGTAACAGTTT
TGTAATAAAAAAACCTATAAATATTCCGGATTATTCATACCGTCCCACCATCGGGCGCGGATCACCATGG
GATCTGGATCCCACCATCACCATCACCATAGATCCTCGATCACAAGTTTGTACAAAAAAGTTGGCGAAAA
CCTGTACTTCCAAGGCGCCGCCCACAGACCTGTGGAATGGGTGCAGGCCGTGGTGTCCAGATTCGACGAG
CAGCTGCCCATCAAGACCGGACAGCAGAATACACACACCAAGGTGTCCACCGAGCACAACAAAGAGTGCC
TGATCAACATCAGCAAGTACAAGTTCAGCCTGGTGATCAGCGGCCTGACCACCATCCTGAAGAACGTGAA
CAACATGCGGATCTTCGGCGAGGCCGCCGAGAAGAACCTGTACCTGAGCCAGCTGATCATCCTGGACACC
CTGGAAAAGTGCCTCGCTGGACAGCCCAAGGATACCATGCGGCTGGACGAGACAATGCTGGTGAAGCAGC
TGCTGCCCGAGATCTGCCACTTCCTGCACACCTGCCGGGAGGGAAATCAGCACGCCGCCGAGCTGAGAAA
TAGCGCCAGCGGCGTGCTGTTCAGCCTGAGCTGCAACAACTTCAACGCCGTGTTCAGCCGGATCAGCACC
CGGCTGCAGGAACTGACCGTCTGCAGCGAGGACAACGTGGACGTGCACGACATCGAGCTGCTGCAGTACA
TCAACGTGGACTGCGCCAAGCTGAAGCGGCTGCTGAAAGAGACAGCCTTCAAGTTCAAGGCCCTGAAGAA
GGTGGCCCAGCTGGCCGTGATCAACAGCCTGGAAAAAGCCTTCTGGAACTGGGTGGAGAACTACCCCGAC
GAGTTCACCAAGCTGTACCAGATCCCCCAGACCGACATGGCCGAGTGCGCCGAGAAGCTGTTCGACCTGG
TGGACGGCTTCGCCGAGAGCACCAAGAGAAAGGCCGCCGTGTGGCCCCTGCAGATCATCCTGCTGATCCT
GTGCCCCGAGATCATCCAGGACATCTCCAAGGACGTGGTGGACGAGAACAACATGAACAAGAAGCTGTTT
CTGGACAGCCTGAGGAAGGCCCTGGCCGGACACGGCGGCTCTAGACAGCTGACCGAGAGCGCCGCCATTG
CCTGCGTGAAGCTGTGCAAGGCCAGCACCTACATCAACTGGGAGGACAACAGCGTGATCTTCCTGCTGGT
GCAGAGCATGGTGGTGGACCTGAAGAACCTGCTGTTCAACCCCAGCAAGCCCTTCAGCAGAGGCAGCCAG
CCCGCCGACGTGGACCTGATGATCGACTGCCTGGTGTCCTGCTTCCGGATCAGCCCCCACAACAACCAGC
ACTTCAAGATCTGCCTGGCCCAGAACAGCCCCAGCACCTTCCACTACGTGCTGGTGAACTCCCTGCACCG
GATCATCACCAACAGCGCCCTGGACTGGTGGCCCAAGATCGACGCCGTGTACTGCCACAGCGTGGAGCTG
CGGAACATGTTCGGCGAGACACTGCACAAGGCCGTGCAGGGATGTGGAGCCCACCCCGCCATCAGAATGG
CCCCCAGCCTGACCTTCAAAGAAAAGGTGACCTCCCTGAAGTTCAAAGAGAAGCCCACCGACCTGGAAAC
CCGGTCCTACAAGTACCTGCTGCTGTCCATGGTGAAGCTGATCCACGCCGACCCCAAGCTGCTGCTGTGC
AACCCTAGGAAGCAGGGCCCTGAGACACAGGGCAGCACAGCCGAGCTGATCACCGGCCTGGTGCAGCTGG
TGCCCCAGAGCCACATGCCTGAGATCGCCCAGGAAGCCATGGAAGCTCTGCTCGTCCTGCACCAGCTCGA
CTCCATTGATCTGTGGAACCCCGACGCCCCCGTGGAGACATTCTGGGAGATCAGCAGCCAGATGCTGTTC
TACATCTGCAAGAAGCTGACCAGCCATCAGATGCTGTCCAGCACCGAGATCCTGAAGTGGCTGCGGGAGA
TCCTGATCTGCCGGAACAAGTTCCTGCTGAAGAACAAGCAGGCCGACCGGTCCAGCTGCCACTTTCTGCT
GTTTTACGGCGTGGGCTGCGACATCCCCAGCAGCGGCAACACCAGCCAGATGAGCATGGACCACGAGGAA
CTGCTGAGAACCCCTGGCGCCAGCCTGAGAAAGGGCAAGGGCAACAGCAGCATGGACAGCGCCGCTGGCT
GTAGCGGCACCCCCCCTATCTGTCGGCAGGCCCAGACAAAACTGGAAGTCGCTCTGTACATGTTCCTGTG
GAATCCCGATACCGAGGCCGTGCTGGTCGCCATGAGCTGCTTCCGGCACCTGTGCGAGGAAGCCGACATC
AGATGCGGCGTGGATGAGGTGTCCGTGCACAACCTGCTGCCCAACTACAACACCTTCATGGAATTCGCCA
GCGTGAGCAACATGATGAGCACCGGCAGAGCCGCCCTGCAGAAACGGGTGATGGCCCTGCTGCGGAGAAT
CGAGCACCCCACCGCCGGAAATACAGAGGCCTGGGAGGATACCCACGCCAAGTGGGAGCAGGCCACCAAG
CTGATCCTGAACTACCCCAAGGCCAAGATGGAAGATGGCCAGGCCGCCGAAAGCCTGCACAAGACCATCG
TGAAGCGGCGGATGAGCCACGTGTCTGGCGGCGGAAGCATCGACCTGAGCGACACCGACTCCCTGCAAGA
ATGGATCAACATGACCGGCTTTCTGTGTGCCCTGGGCGGAGTGTGCCTGCAGCAGCGGAGCAATTCCGGC
CTGGCCACCTACAGCCCTCCTATGGGCCCCGTGAGCGAGAGGAAGGGCAGCATGATCAGCGTGATGTCCA
GCGAGGGCAACGCCGACACCCCCGTGAGCAAGTTCATGGACCGGCTGCTGTCCCTGATGGTCTGCAACCA
CGAGAAAGTGGGCCTGCAGATCCGGACCAACGTGAAGGACCTGGTCGGCCTGGAACTGAGCCCTGCCCTG
TACCCCATGCTGTTCAATAAGCTGAAGAATACCATCTCCAAGTTCTTCGACAGCCAGGGCCAGGTGCTGC
TGACCGACACCAACACCCAGTTCGTGGAGCAGACAATCGCCATCATGAAGAATCTGCTGGACAACCACAC
CGAGGGCAGCTCTGAACACCTGGGCCAGGCCAGCATCGAGACAATGATGCTGAACCTGGTCCGCTACGTG
CGGGTGCTGGGCAACATGGTGCACGCCATCCAGATCAAGACAAAGCTGTGCCAGCTGGTCGAGGTGATGA
TGGCCAGACGGGACGACCTGAGCTTCTGCCAGGAAATGAAGTTCCGGAACAAGATGGTGGAGTACCTGAC
CGACTGGGTGATGGGCACCAGCAACCAGGCCGCTGACGACGACGTGAAGTGCCTGACCAGGGACCTGGAC
CAGGCTTCTATGGAAGCTGTCGTCAGTCTGCTGGCCGGACTGCCTCTGCAGCCTGAAGAAGGTGACGGCG
TCGAGCTGATGGAAGCCAAGAGCCAGCTGTTCCTGAAGTACTTCACCCTGTTCATGAACCTGCTGAACGA
CTGCAGCGAGGTGGAGGATGAGAGCGCCCAGACCGGCGGCAGAAAGCGGGGCATGAGCAGAAGGCTGGCC
TCCCTGAGGCACTGTACCGTGCTGGCCATGTCCAATCTGCTGAACGCCAACGTGGATAGCGGCCTGATGC
ACAGCATCGGCCTGGGCTACCACAAGGACCTGCAGACCCGGGCCACCTTTATGGAAGTGCTGACCAAGAT
CCTGCAGCAGGGCACCGAGTTCGACACCCTGGCCGAGACTGTGCTGGCCGACAGATTCGAGAGACTGGTG
GAACTGGTGACCATGATGGGCGACCAGGGCGAGCTGCCTATTGCCATGGCCCTGGCCAACGTGGTGCCCT
GTAGCCAGTGGGATGAGCTGGCCAGGGTCCTCGTCACACTGTTCGACAGCCGGCACCTGCTGTACCAGCT
GCTGTGGAATATGTTCAGCAAAGAGGTGGAGCTGGCCGACTCCATGCAGACCCTGTTCAGAGGCAACTCC
CTGGCCAGCAAGATCATGACCTTTTGCTTCAAGGTGTACGGCGCCACCTACCTGCAGAAGCTGCTGGACC
CCCTGCTGAGGATCGTGATCACCAGCAGCGACTGGCAGCACGTGAGCTTCGAGGTGGACCCCACCAGACT
GGAACCCAGCGAGAGCCTGGAAGAGAACCAGCGGAACCTGCTGCAGATGACCGAGAAGTTCTTCCACGCC
ATCATCAGCAGCAGCTCCGAGTTCCCCCCCCAGCTGAGAAGCGTGTGCCACTGCCTGTACCAGGTGGTGT
CCCAGCGGTTCCCCCAGAATAGCATCGGCGCCGTGGGCAGCGCCATGTTCCTGCGGTTCATCAACCCTGC
CATCGTGAGCCCTTACGAGGCCGGCATCCTGGATAAGAAGCCCCCTCCCCGGATCGAGAGGGGCCTGAAG
CTGATGAGCAAGATTCTGCAGAGCATTGCCAACCACGTGCTGTTTACCAAGGAAGAGCACATGCGGCCCT
TCAACGACTTCGTGAAGAGCAACTTCGACGCCGCCAGGCGGTTCTTCCTGGATATCGCCAGCGACTGCCC
TACCAGCGACGCCGTGAACCACAGCCTGTCCTTCATCAGCGACGGCAACGTCCTGGCCCTGCATAGACTG
CTGTGGAACAACCAGGAAAAGATCGGCCAGTACCTGAGCAGCAACCGGGACCACAAGGCTGTGGGCAGGC
GGCCCTTCGATAAGATGGCCACCCTGCTGGCCTATCTGGGCCCTCCCGAGCACAAGCCTGTGGCCGACAC
CCATTGGTCTAGCCTGAACCTGACCAGCAGCAAGTTCGAGGAATTCATGACCCGGCACCAGGTGCACGAG
AAAGAAGAGTTTAAAGCCCTGAAAACCCTGAGCATCTTCTACCAGGCCGGCACCTCCAAGGCCGGCAACC
CCATCTTCTACTACGTGGCCAGAAGGTTCAAGACAGGCCAGATCAACGGCGACCTGCTGATCTACCACGT
GCTGCTGACACTGAAGCCCTACTACGCCAAGCCCTACGAGATCGTGGTGGATCTGACCCACACCGGCCCC
AGCAACCGGTTCAAGACCGACTTCCTGAGCAAGTGGTTCGTGGTGTTCCCCGGCTTCGCCTACGATAACG
TGAGCGCCGTGTACATCTACAACTGCAACAGCTGGGTGCGGGAGTACACCAAGTACCACGAGCGCCTGCT
GACCGGCCTGAAGGGCTCCAAGCGGCTGGTGTTCATCGACTGCCCCGGCAAGCTGGCCGAGCACATCGAG
CACGAGCAGCAGAAACTGCCTGCCGCCACCCTGGCCCTGGAAGAGGACCTGAAGGTGTTCCACAACGCCC
TGAAGCTGGCCCACAAGGATACAAAGGTGTCCATCAAAGTGGGCAGCACCGCCGTGCAGGTGACCAGCGC
CGAGAGGACAAAGGTGCTGGGCCAGAGCGTGTTCCTGAACGACATCTACTACGCCTCCGAGATCGAGGAA
ATCTGCCTGGTGGATGAGAACCAGTTCACCCTGACTATCGCCAACCAGGGCACCCCTCTGACCTTCATGC
ACCAGGAATGCGAGGCCATCGTCCAGTCCATCATCCACATCCGGACCAGATGGGAGCTGTCCCAGCCCGA
CAGCATCCCCCAGCACACCAAGATCCGGCCCAAGGATGTGCCCGGCACCCTGCTGAATATCGCTCTGCTG
AATCTGGGCAGCAGCGACCCTTCTCTGCGGAGCGCCGCCTACAATCTGCTGTGCGCCCTGACCTGCACCT
TCAACCTGAAGATCGAGGGCCAGCTGCTGGAAACCAGCGGCCTGTGCATCCCCGCCAACAACACCCTGTT
TATCGTGAGCATCAGCAAGACCCTGGCCGCCAACGAGCCTCACCTGACCCTGGAATTTCTGGAAGAGTGC
ATCAGCGGCTTCAGCAAGAGCAGCATCGAGCTGAAGCACCTGTGCCTGGAATACATGACCCCCTGGCTGT
CTAATCTGGTCCGGTTCTGCAAGCACAACGACGACGCCAAGCGGCAGAGAGTGACCGCCATTCTGGACAA
GCTGATCACAATGACCATCAACGAGAAGCAGATGTACCCCAGCATCCAGGCCAAGATCTGGGGCAGCCTG
GGCCAGATCACCGATCTGCTGGATGTGGTGCTGGACAGCTTCATCAAGACCAGCGCCACCGGCGGACTGG
GAAGCATCAAGGCCGAGGTGATGGCCGATACAGCCGTGGCCCTGGCTAGCGGCAACGTGAAGCTGGTGTC
CAGCAAGGTGATCGGCCGGATGTGCAAGATCATCGACAAGACCTGCCTGAGCCCCACCCCTACCCTGGAA
CAGCACCTGATGTGGGACGATATCGCCATCCTGGCCCGGTACATGCTGATGCTGTCCTTCAACAATAGCC
TGGACGTGGCCGCCCATCTGCCCTACCTGTTCCACGTGGTGACCTTTCTGGTGGCCACCGGCCCTCTGAG
CCTGAGAGCCAGCACCCACGGCCTGGTGATTAACATCATCCACTCCCTGTGCACCTGCTCCCAGCTGCAC
TTCAGCGAGGAAACCAAGCAGGTGCTGAGACTGAGCCTGACCGAGTTCTCCCTGCCCAAGTTCTACCTGC
TGTTTGGCATCAGCAAAGTGAAGTCTGCCGCCGTGATCGCCTTCAGGTCCAGCTACAGGGACAGATCTTT
CTCCCCCGGAAGCTACGAGAGAGAGACATTCGCCCTGACAAGCCTGGAAACCGTGACAGAGGCCCTGCTG
GAAATCATGGAAGCCTGCATGAGAGACATCCCCACCTGCAAGTGGCTCGACCAGTGGACCGAACTGGCCC
AGAGGTTCGCCTTCCAGTACAACCCCAGCCTGCAGCCTAGAGCCCTGGTGGTGTTCGGCTGCATCTCCAA
GAGAGTGAGCCACGGCCAGATTAAGCAGATCATCAGGATCCTGTCCAAGGCCCTGGAAAGCTGTCTGAAG
GGCCCCGACACCTACAACTCCCAGGTGCTGATCGAGGCCACAGTGATCGCCCTGACCAAACTGCAGCCAC
TGCTGAATAAGGACAGCCCCCTGCACAAAGCCCTGTTCTGGGTGGCCGTGGCCGTGCTGCAGCTGGACGA
GGTGAACCTGTACAGCGCCGGGACCGCTCTGCTGGAACAGAATCTGCACACCCTGGACTCCCTGAGAATC
TTCAACGACAAGAGCCCCGAGGAAGTGTTCATGGCCATCCGGAACCCCCTGGAATGGCACTGCAAGCAGA
TGGACCACTTCGTGGGCCTGAACTTCAACAGCAACTTCAACTTCGCCCTGGTCGGACACCTGCTGAAGGG
CTACAGACACCCCAGCCCAGCCATCGTGGCCAGGACCGTGCGGATCCTGCATACCCTGCTGACCCTGGTG
AACAAGCACCGGAACTGCGACAAGTTTGAGGTGAACACCCAGAGCGTGGCCTACCTGGCTGCCCTGCTGA
CAGTGAGCGAGGAAGTGCGGAGCCGGTGCAGCCTGAAGCACAGGAAGAGCCTGCTCCTCACTGATATCAG
CATGGAAAACGTGCCCATGGACACCTACCCCATCCACCACGGCGACCCCAGCTACAGGACCCTGAAAGAA
ACCCAGCCCTGGTCCTCCCCTAAGGGCAGCGAGGGCTATCTGGCCGCCACCTATCCTACCGTCGGCCAGA
CAAGCCCTAGGGCCCGCAAGTCCATGAGCCTGGACATGGGCCAGCCTAGCCAGGCCAACACCAAGAAACT
GCTGGGCACCCGGAAGAGCTTCGACCACCTGATCAGCGACACCAAGGCCCCCAAGAGGCAGGAAATGGAA
AGCGGCATCACCACCCCCCCCAAGATGCGGAGAGTGGCCGAGACAGACTACGAGATGGAAACCCAGCGGA
TCAGCAGCTCCCAGCAGCACCCTCACCTGCGGAAAGTGTCCGTGTCCGAGAGCAATGTGCTGCTGGACGA
AGAGGTGCTGACCGATCCTAAGATCCAGGCCCTGCTGCTGACTGTCCTGGCCACCCTGGTGAAGTACACC
ACCGACGAGTTCGATCAGCGGATCCTGTACGAGTACCTGGCCGAGGCCAGCGTGGTGTTTCCCAAGGTGT
TCCCTGTGGTGCACAATCTGCTGGATAGCAAGATCAACACCCTGCTGTCTCTGTGCCAGGACCCCAACCT
GCTGAATCCCATCCACGGCATCGTGCAGAGTGTGGTGTACCACGAAGAGAGCCCCCCTCAGTACCAGACC
AGCTACCTGCAGTCCTTCGGCTTCAACGGCCTGTGGCGGTTTGCCGGCCCTTTCAGCAAGCAGACCCAGA
TCCCCGACTACGCCGAACTGATCGTGAAGTTCCTGGACGCCCTGATCGATACCTACCTGCCCGGCATCGA
CGAGGAAACCTCCGAGGAATCTCTGCTGACCCCCACCTCCCCTTATCCTCCAGCCCTGCAGTCCCAGCTG
TCCATCACCGCCAACCTGAACCTGTCCAACTCCATGACCAGCCTGGCCACATCTCAGCACAGCCCTGGCA
TCGACAAAGAAAACGTGGAGCTGTCTCCCACCACCGGCCACTGCAACTCCGGCAGGACCAGACACGGAAG
CGCCAGCCAGGTGCAGAAGCAGAGAAGCGCCGGCAGCTTCAAGCGGAACAGCATCAAGAAAATCGTGTAA
TCAACTTTCTTGTACAAAGTGGTGATAATTAATTAAGATCGAGCTAGCTAGAAGCTTGTCGAGAAGTACT
AGAGGATCATAATCAGCCATACCACATTTGTAGAGGTTTTACTTGCTTTAAAAAACCTCCCACACCTCCC
CCTGAACCTGAAACATAAAATGAATGCAATTGTTGTTGTTAACTTGTTTATTGCAGCTTATAATGGTTAC
AAATAAAGCAATAGCATCACAAATTTCACAAATAAAGCATTTTTTTCACTGCATTCTAGTTGTGGTTTGT
CCAAACTCATCAATGTATCTTATCATGTCTGGATCTGATCACTGCTTGAGCCTAGGAGATCCGAACCAGA
TAAGTGAAATCTAGTTCCAAACTATTTTGTCATTTTTAATTTTCGTATTAGCTTACGACGCTACACCCAG
TTCCCATCTATTTTGTCACTCTTCCCTAAATAATCCTTAAAAACTCCATTTCCACCCCTCCCAGTTCCCA
ACTATTTTGTCCGCCCACAGCGGGGCATTTTTCTTCCTGTTATGTTTTTAATCAAACATCCTGCCAACTC
CATGTGACAAACCGTCATCTTCGGCTACTTTTTCTCTGTCACAGAATGAAAATTTTTCTGTCATCTCTTC
GTTATTAATGTTTGTAATTGACTGAATATCAACGCTTATTTGCAGCCTGAATGGCGAATGGG
[124 nt withheld, positions 9373-9496]
C
[91 nt withheld, positions 9498-9588]
A
[49 nt withheld, positions 9590-9638]
CCTTTGACGTTGGAGTCCACGTTCTT
[37 nt withheld, positions 9665-9701]
ACCCTATCTCGGTCTATTCTTTTGATTTATAAGGGATTTTGCCGATTTCGGCCTATTGGTTAAAAAATGA
GCTGATTTAACAAAAATTTAACGCGAATTTTAACAAAATATTAACGCTTACAATTTAGGTGGCACTTTTC
GGGGAAATGTGCGCGGAACCCCTATTTGTTTATTTTTCTAAATACATTCAAATATGTATCCGCTCATGAG
ACAATAACCCTGATAAATGCTTCAATAATATTGAAAAAGGAAGAGTATGAGTATTCAACATTTCCGTGTC
GCCCTTATTCCCTTTTTTGCGGCATTTTGCCTTCCTGTTTTTGCTCACCCAGAAACGCTGGTGAAAGTAA
AAGATGCTGAAGATCAGTTGGGTGCACGAGTGGGTTACATCGAACTGGATCTCAACAGCGGTAAGATCCT
TGAGAGTTTTCGCCCCGAAGAACGTTTTCCAATGATGAGCACTTTTAAAGTTCTGCTATGTGGCGCGGTA
TTATCCCGTATTGACGCCGGGCAAGAGCAACTCGGTCGCCGCATACACTATTCTCAGAATGACTTGGTTG
AGTACTCACCAGTCACAGAAAAGCATCTTACGGATGGCATGACAGTAAGAGAATTATGCAGTGCTGCCAT
AACCATGAGTGATAACACTGCGGCCAACTTACTTCTGACAACGATCGGAGGACCGAAGGAGCTAACCGCT
TTTTTGCACAACATGGGGGATCATGTAACTCGCCTTGATCGTTGGGAACCGGAGCTGAATGAAGCCATAC
CAAACGACGAGCGTGACACCACGATGCCTGTAGCAATGGCAACAACGTTGCGCAAACTATTAACTGGCGA
ACTACTTACTCTAGCTTCCCGGCAACAATTAATAGACTGGATGGAGGCGGATAAAGTTGCAGGACCACTT
CTGCGCTCGGCCCTTCCGGCTGGCTGGTTTATTGCTGATAAATCTGGAGCCGGTGAGCGTGGGTCTCGCG
GTATCATTGCAGCACTGGGGCCAGATGGTAAGCCCTCCCGTATCGTAGTTATCTACACGACGGGGAGTCA
GGCAACTATGGATGAACGAAATAGACAGATCGCTGAGATAGGTGCCTCACTGATTAAGCATTGGTAACTG
TCAGACCAAGTTTACTCATATATACTTTAGATTGATTTAAAACTTCATTTTTAATTTAAAAGGATCTAGG
TGAAGATCCTTTTTGATAATCTCATGACCAAAATCCCTTAACGTGAGTTTTCGTTCCACTGAGCGTCAGA
CCCCGTAGAAAAGATCAAAGGATCTTCTTGAGATCCTTTTTTTCTGCGCGTAATCTGCTGCTTGCAAACA
AAAAAACCACCGCTACCAGCGGTGGTTTGTTTGCCGGATCAAGAGCTACCAACTCTTTTTCCGAAGGTAA
CTGGCTTCAGCAGAGCGCAGATACCAAATACTGTTCTTCTAGTGTAGCCGTAGTTAGGCCACCACTTCAA
GAACTCTGTAGCACCGCCTACATACCTCGCTCTGCTAATCCTGTTACCAGTGGCTGCTGCCAGTGGCGAT
AAGTCGTGTCTTACCGGGTTGGACTCAAGACGATAGTTACCGGATAAGGCGCAGCGGTCGGGCTGAACGG
GGGGTTCGTGCACACAGCCCAGCTTGGAGCGAACGACCTACACCGAACTGAGATACCTACAGCGTGAGCT
ATGAGAAAGCGCCACGCTTCCCGAAGGGAGAAAGGCGGACAGGTATCCGGTAAGCGGCAGGGTCGGAACA
GGAGAGCGCACGAGGGAGCTTCCAGGGGGAAACGCCTGGTATCTTTATAGTCCTGTCGGGTTTCGCCACC
TCTGACTTGAGCGTCGATTTTTGTGATGCTCGTCAGGGGGGCGGAGCCTATGGAAAAACGCCAGCAACGC
GGCCTTTTTACGGTTCCTGGCCTTTTGCTGGCCTTTTGCTCACATGTTCTTTCCTGCGTTATCCCCTGAT
TCTGTGGATAACCGTATTACCGCCTTTGAGTGAGCTGATACCGCTCGCCGCAGCCGAACGACCGAGCGCA
GCGAGTCAGTGAGCGAGGAAGCGGAAGAGCGCCTGATGCGGTATTTTCTCCTTACGCATCTGTGCGGTAT
TTCACACCGCATAGACCAGCCGCGTAACCTGGCAAAATCGGTTACGGTTGAGTAATAAATGGATGCCCTG
CGTAAGCGGGTGTGGGCGGACAATAAAGTCTTAAACTGAACAAAATAGATCTAAACTATGACAATAAAGT
CTTAAACTAGACAGAATAGTTGTAAACTGAAATCAGTCCAGTTATGCTGTGAAAAAGCATACTGGACTTT
TGTTATGGCTAAAGCAAACTCTTCATTTTCTGAAGTGCAAATTGCCCGTCGTATTAAAGAGGGGCGTGGC
CAAGGGCATGGTAAAGACTATATTCGCGGCGTTGTGACAATTTACCGAACAACTCCGCGGCCGGGAAGCC
GATCTCGGCTTGAACGAATTGTTAGGTGGCGGTACTTGGGTCGATATCAAAGTGCATCACTTCTTCCCGT
ATGCCCAACTTTGTATAGAGAGCCACTGCGGGATCGTCACCGTAATCTGCTTGCACGTAGATCACATAAG
CACCAAGCGCGTTGGCCTCATGCTTGAGGAGATTGATGAGCGCGGTGGCAATGCCCTGCCTCCGGTGCTC
GCCGGAGACTGCGAGATCATAGATATAGATCTCACTACGCGGCTGCTCAAACTTGGGCAGAACGTAAGCC
GCGAGAGCGCCAACAACCGCTTCTTGGTCGAAGGCAGCAAGCGCGATGAATGTCTTACTACGGAGCAAGT
TCCCGAGGTAATCGGAGTCCGGCTGATGTTGGGAGTAGGTGGCTACGTCTCCGAACTCACGACCGAAAAG
ATCAAGAGCAGCCCGCATGGATTTGACTTGGTCAGGGCCGAGCCTACATGTGCGAATGATGCCCATACTT
GAGCCACCTAACTTTGTTTTAGGGCGACTGCCCTGCTGCGTAACATCGTTGCTGCTGCGTAACATCGTTG
CTGCTCCATAACATCAAACATCGACCCACGGCGTAACGCGCTTGCTGCTTGGATGCCCGAGGCATAGACT
GTACAAAAAAACAGTCATAACAAGCCATGAAAACCGCCACTGCGCCGTTACCACCGCTGCGTTCGGTCAA
GGTTCTGGACCAGTTGCGTGAGCGCATACGCTACTTGCATTACAGTTTACGAACCGAACAGGCTTATGTC
AACTGGGTTCGTGCCTTCATCCGTTTCCACGGTGTGCGTCACCCGGCAACCTTGGGCAGCAGCGAAGTCG
AGGCATTTCTGTCCTGGCTGGCGAACGAGCGCAAGGTTTCGGTCTCCACGCATCGTCAGGCATTGGCGGC
CTTGCTGTTCTTCTACGGCAAGGTGCTGTGCACGGATCTGCCCTTGCTTCAGGAGATCGGTAGACCTCGG
CCGTCGCGGCGCTTGCCGGTGGTGCTGACCCCGGATGAAGTGGTTCGCATCCTCGGTTTTCTGGAAGGCG
AGCATCGTTTGTTCGCCCAGGACTCTAGCTATAGTTCTAGTGGTTGGCTACTCGAGATCCCGGGTGATCA
AGTCTTCGTCGAGTGATTGTAAATAAAATGTAATTTACAGTATAGTATTTTAATTAATATACAAATGATT
TGATAATAATTCTTATTTAACTATAATATATTGTGTTGGGTTGAATTAAAGGTCCGTATACTCCGGAATA
TTAATAG
Features (pLannotate 1.2.2; 18 found; start..end, strand, type, name):
      1..92      +  promoter       polyhedrin promoter: polh from Autographa californica; promoter for the baculovirus polyhedrin gene
    152..169     +  CDS            6xHis: 6xHis affinity tag
    183..200     +  protein_bind   attB1 (fragment): mutant version of attB; core recombination site for the Gateway® BP reaction BP Clonase™
    227..8677    +  CDS            NF1: NF1_HUMAN - Experimental evidence at protein level: Swiss-Prot protein existence level 1. Stimulates the GTPase activity of Ras. NF1 shows greater affinity for Ras GAP, but lower specific activity. May be a regulator of Ras activity. From Homo sapiens (Human).
   8685..8702    -  protein_bind   attB2 (fragment): mutant version of attB; core recombination site for the Gateway® BP reaction BP Clonase™
   8755..8838    +  CDS            large T antigen (fragment): large T antigen from SV40 (simian virus 40)
   8861..8995    +  polyA_signal   SV40 poly(A) signal: SV40 polyadenylation signal
   9024..9189    -  mobile_element Tn7L: mini-Tn7 element (left end of the Tn7 transposon) Tn7
   9373..9827    +  rep_origin     f1 ori (sequence partly withheld): f1 bacteriophage origin of replication; arrow indicates direction of (+) strand synthesis
   9853..9957    +  promoter       AmpR promoter: bla
   9958..10818   +  CDS            AmpR: β-lactamase; bla; confers resistance to ampicillin, carbenicillin, and related antibiotics
  10989..11577   +  rep_origin     ori: high-copy-number ColE1/pMB1/pBR322/pUC origin of replication
  11763..11814   -  misc_feature   bom (fragment): basis of mobility region from pBR322
  11882..12106   -  mobile_element Tn7R: mini-Tn7 element (right end of the Tn7 transposon) Tn7
  12173..12706   -  CDS            GmR: gentamycin acetyltransferase; aacC1; confers resistance to gentamycin
  12895..12923   -  promoter       Pc promoter: intI1 (promoter lies within the coding sequence); class 1 integron promoter
  12901..13293   -  CDS            YPR2_ECOLX: Protein predicted: Swiss-Prot protein existence level 4. From Escherichia coli.
  13286..13395   -  promoter       p10 promoter: baculovirus promoter for expression in insect cells
