[The description below was written by a language model from this plasmid's Addgene catalogue record and pLannotate feature annotations shown in this document.]
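Description:
R702-X80-635: His6-tev-Hs.NF1opt (1-2818) isoform 2 is a 13.4 kb baculovirus transfer (donor) plasmid built on the pDest-635 Gateway destination backbone for producing full-length human neurofibromin in insect cells. In bacteria it is maintained through a high-copy ColE1/pUC-type origin with ampicillin selection from the bla gene. An f1 origin and a fragment of the pBR322 bom region are also present. The expression cassette lies between the Tn7L and Tn7R ends of a mini-Tn7 element, together with a gentamicin acetyltransferase gene driven by the Pc integron promoter. This layout is typical of donor vectors that transpose their cargo into a baculovirus bacmid in E. coli, with gentamicin resistance marking the transposed segment, although the record itself does not describe the downstream workflow.

The payload is driven by the very late polyhedrin promoter of Autographa californica nucleopolyhedrovirus and terminated by an SV40 polyadenylation signal. The reading frame opens with a 6xHis affinity tag, runs through the attB1 scar left by Gateway recombination, and continues into the NF1 coding sequence (residues 1-2818, isoform 2), which ends just before attB2. The catalogue lists a TEV protease site between the tag and NF1, allowing tag removal after purification, but it is not annotated separately in the feature table. The depositor notes that the insert DNA sequence is optimized. A p10 promoter is annotated in the opposite orientation to the polyhedrin cassette with no annotated insert of its own, so it appears to be an unused backbone element. NF1 is a Ras GTPase-activating tumour suppressor, and the associated publication used recombinant neurofibromin for biochemical and structural studies of its dimerization.
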