Addgene plasmid #159575: R702-X80-635: His6-tev-Hs.NF1opt (1-2818) isoform 2
Purpose: Baculovirus protein expression of His6-tev-Hs.NF1opt (1-2818) isoform 2
Depositing lab: Dominic Esposito. Depositing organization: National Cancer Institute (NCI). Publication: Biochemical and structural analyses reveal that the tumor suppressor neurofibromin (NF1) forms a high-affinity dimer. Sherekar M, Han SW, Ghirlando R, Messing S, Drew M, Rabara D, Waybright T, Juneja P, O'Neill H, Stanley CB, Bhowmik D, Ramanathan A, Subramaniam S, Nissley DV, Gillette W, McCormick F, Esposito D. J Biol Chem. 2020 Jan 24;295(4):1105-1119. doi: 10.1074/jbc.RA119.010934. Epub 2019 Dec 13. PubMed 31836666.
Backbone
  Vector backbone: pDest-635
  Vector type: Insect Expression
Growth in bacteria
  Bacterial resistance: Ampicillin, 100 μg/mL
  Growth temperature: 37°C
  Growth strain: DH5alpha
  Copy number: High Copy
Gene/Insert
  Gene/Insert name: His6-tev-Hs.NF1opt (1-2818) isoform 2
  Species: H. sapiens (human)
  Entrez Gene: NF1 (a.k.a. NFNS, VRNF, WSS)
  Tag / fusion protein: His6-tev (N terminal on insert)
  Cloning method: Gateway Cloning
Terms and licenses: Academic/Nonprofit Terms; Industry Terms: Not Available to Industry
Depositor comments: insert contains optimized DNA sequence
How to cite: R702-X80-635: His6-tev-Hs.NF1opt (1-2818) isoform 2 was a gift from Dominic Esposito (Addgene plasmid # 159575 ; http://n2t.net/addgene:159575 ; RRID:Addgene_159575)
